Addgene plasmid #76671: TSSK1B gRNA (BRDN0001148046)
Purpose: 3rd generation lentiviral gRNA plasmid targeting human TSSK1B
Depositing lab: John Doench & David Root. Depositing organization: Broad Institute. Publication: Optimized sgRNA design to maximize activity and minimize off-target effects of CRISPR-Cas9. Doench JG, Fusi N, Sullender M, Hegde M, Vaimberg EW, Donovan KF, Smith I, Tothova Z, Wilen C, Orchard R, Virgin HW, Listgarten J, Root DE. Nat Biotechnol. 2016 Jan 18. doi: 10.1038/nbt.3437. PubMed 26780180.
Backbone
  Vector backbone: lentiGuide-Puro
  Backbone manufacturer: Zhang Lab (Addgene plasmid # 52963)
  Vector type: Mammalian Expression, Lentiviral, CRISPR
  Selectable markers: Puromycin
Growth in bacteria
  Bacterial resistance: Ampicillin, 100 μg/mL
  Growth temperature: 37°C
  Growth strain: DH5alpha
  Copy number: High Copy
Gene/Insert
  Gene/Insert name: TSSK1B (alt names: TSSK1B; NM_032028.3)
  gRNA/shRNA sequence: GGAGAAGGTTGTCACACTTG
  Species: H. sapiens (human)
  Entrez Gene: TSSK1B (a.k.a. FKSG81, SPOGA4, STK22D, TSK1, TSSK1)
  Promoter: hU6
  Cloning method: Unknown
  Sequencing primers: 5′ U6-F; 3′ pS2-R
Terms and licenses: Academic/Nonprofit Terms; Industry Terms: Not Available to Industry
Depositor comments: The gRNA was designed to target the following Genbank reference sequence(s): NM_032028.3. Note that this plasmid does NOT contain Cas9. It should be used in conjunction with lentiCas9-Blast (Addgene #52962) or otherwise with cell lines already expressing Cas9. Browse the full kinome gRNA library at http://www.addgene.org/pooled-library/broadgpp-human-kinome/ or visit http://www.broadinstitute.org/rnai/public/ for detailed protocols and information.
How to cite: TSSK1B gRNA (BRDN0001148046) was a gift from John Doench & David Root (Addgene plasmid # 76671 ; http://n2t.net/addgene:76671 ; RRID:Addgene_76671)
