[The description below was written by a language model from this plasmid's Addgene catalogue record and pLannotate feature annotations shown in this document.]
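Description:
TSSK1B gRNA (BRDN0001148046) is a third-generation lentiviral CRISPR guide plasmid built on the lentiGuide-Puro backbone, carrying a single guide RNA directed against human TSSK1B (testis-specific serine kinase 1B; designed against the NM_032028.3 reference transcript). It is propagated in E. coli as a high-copy plasmid through a ColE1/pUC-type origin with ampicillin selection (AmpR, β-lactamase). The backbone also retains an f1 origin, an SV40 origin and poly(A) signal, and remnants of lac and T7/T3 promoter elements that play no role in the payload.

The transfer cassette is framed by an RSV promoter-driven truncated HIV-1 5' LTR and a self-inactivating ΔU3 3' LTR. This arrangement makes genomic RNA production Tat-independent and silences LTR promoter activity after integration. Between them lie the Ψ packaging signal with an adjoining gag fragment, the Rev response element for nuclear export of the unspliced vector RNA, and a cPPT/CTS. The human U6 RNA polymerase III promoter drives the guide, whose targeting spacer is fused to the Streptococcus pyogenes Cas9 gRNA scaffold. Downstream, the EF-1α core promoter with its intron A expresses puromycin N-acetyltransferase for selection of transduced mammalian cells, followed by a WPRE to enhance transcript expression.

The plasmid does not encode Cas9, so it must be used with a separate Cas9 vector or in cells that already express Cas9. It belongs to a human kinome gRNA collection created with optimized sgRNA design rules and is intended for Cas9-directed targeting of TSSK1B in human cells.
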