Features (pLannotate 1.2.2; 29 found; start..end, strand, type, name):
     14..80      +  CDS            small t antigen (fragment): SV40 (simian virus 40) small t antigen
    106..317     +  promoter       EF-1α core promoter: core promoter for human elongation factor EF-1α
    318..1256    +  intron         EF-1α intron A: intron upstream of the start codon of human EF-1α
   1278..1877    +  CDS            PuroR (fragment): puromycin N-acetyltransferase; pac from Streptomyces; confers resistance to puromycin
   1893..2481    +  misc_feature   WPRE: woodchuck hepatitis virus posttranscriptional regulatory element
   2532..2551    +  misc_feature   cPPT/CTS (fragment): central polypurine tract and central termination sequence of HIV-1
   2553..2786    +  LTR            3' LTR (ΔU3): self-inactivating 3' long terminal repeat (LTR) from HIV-1
   2864..2985    +  polyA_signal   SV40 poly(A) signal: SV40 polyadenylation signal
   3025..3160    +  rep_origin     SV40 ori: SV40 origin of replication
   3181..3199    -  promoter       T7 promoter: promoter for bacteriophage T7 RNA polymerase
   3207..3362    +  CDS            lacZα (fragment): LacZα fragment of β-galactosidase; lacZ fragment
   3367..3795    +  rep_origin     f1 ori (sequence partly withheld): f1 bacteriophage origin of replication; arrow indicates direction of (+) strand synthesis
   3848..3952    +  promoter       AmpR promoter: bla
   3953..4813    +  CDS            AmpR: β-lactamase; bla; confers resistance to ampicillin, carbenicillin, and related antibiotics
   4984..5572    +  rep_origin     ori: high-copy-number ColE1/pMB1/pBR322/pUC origin of replication
   5755..5847    +  CDS            lacI (fragment): lac repressor; lacI; The lac repressor binds to the lac operator to inhibit transcription in E. coli. This inhibition can be relieved by adding lactose or isopropyl-β-D-thiogalactopyranoside (IPTG).
   5860..5881    +  protein_bind   CAP binding site: CAP binding activates transcription in the presence of cAMP. E. coli catabolite activator protein
   5896..5926    +  promoter       lac promoter: promoter for the E. coli lac operon
   5934..5950    +  protein_bind   lac operator: The lac repressor binds to the lac operator to inhibit transcription in E. coli. This inhibition can be relieved by adding lactose or isopropyl-β-D-thiogalactopyranoside (IPTG). lac repressor encoded by lacI
   5995..6013    +  promoter       T3 promoter: promoter for bacteriophage T3 RNA polymerase
   6041..6267    +  promoter       RSV promoter: Rous sarcoma virus enhancer/promoter
   6268..6448    +  LTR            5' LTR (truncated): truncated 5' long terminal repeat (LTR) from HIV-1
   6495..6620    +  misc_feature   HIV-1 Ψ: packaging signal of human immunodeficiency virus type 1
   6604..6967    +  CDS            HIV-1 gag (fragment): gag protein from human immunodeficiency virus 1; gag
   7113..7346    +  misc_feature   RRE: The Rev response element (RRE) of HIV-1 allows for Rev-dependent mRNA export from the nucleus to the cytoplasm.
   7723..7749    +  CDS            Rev (fragment): human immunodeficiency virus 1 (HIV-1) Rev protein; rev; enhances nuclear export of unspliced and incompletely spliced viral mRNAs
   7753..7993    +  promoter       U6 promoter: RNA polymerase III promoter for human U6 snRNA
   8023..8098    +  misc_RNA       gRNA scaffold: guide RNA scaffold for the Streptococcus pyogenes CRISPR/Cas9 system
   8154..8271    +  misc_feature   cPPT/CTS: central polypurine tract and central termination sequence of HIV-1
>Addgene plasmid #76671 | TSSK1B gRNA (BRDN0001148046) | addgene full sequence | sequence record 186278 | Addgene Assembled Sequence
CCCGGGTGCAAAGATGGATAAAGTTTTAAACAGAGAGGAATCTTTGCAGCTAATGGACCTTCTAGGTCTT
GAAAGGAGTGGGAATTGGCTCCGGTGCCCGTCAGTGGGCAGAGCGCACATCGCCCACAGTCCCCGAGAAG
TTGGGGGGAGGGGTCGGCAATTGATCCGGTGCCTAGAGAAGGTGGCGCGGGGTAAACTGGGAAAGTGATG
TCGTGTACTGGCTCCGCCTTTTTCCCGAGGGTGGGGGAGAACCGTATATAAGTGCAGTAGTCGCCGTGAA
CGTTCTTTTTCGCAACGGGTTTGCCGCCAGAACACAGGTAAGTGCCGTGTGTGGTTCCCGCGGGCCTGGC
CTCTTTACGGGTTATGGCCCTTGCGTGCCTTGAATTACTTCCACCTGGCTGCAGTACGTGATTCTTGATC
CCGAGCTTCGGGTTGGAAGTGGGTGGGAGAGTTCGAGGCCTTGCGCTTAAGGAGCCCCTTCGCCTCGTGC
TTGAGTTGAGGCCTGGCCTGGGCGCTGGGGCCGCCGCGTGCGAATCTGGTGGCACCTTCGCGCCTGTCTC
GCTGCTTTCGATAAGTCTCTAGCCATTTAAAATTTTTGATGACCTGCTGCGACGCTTTTTTTCTGGCAAG
ATAGTCTTGTAAATGCGGGCCAAGATCTGCACACTGGTATTTCGGTTTTTGGGGCCGCGGGCGGCGACGG
GGCCCGTGCGTCCCAGCGCACATGTTCGGCGAGGCGGGGCCTGCGAGCGCGGCCACCGAGAATCGGACGG
GGGTAGTCTCAAGCTGGCCGGCCTGCTCTGGTGCCTGGCCTCGCGCCGCCGTGTATCGCCCCGCCCTGGG
CGGCAAGGCTGGCCCGGTCGGCACCAGTTGCGTGAGCGGAAAGATGGCCGCTTCCCGGCCCTGCTGCAGG
GAGCTCAAAATGGAGGACGCGGCGCTCGGGAGAGCGGGCGGGTGAGTCACCCACACAAAGGAAAAGGGCC
TTTCCGTCCTCAGCCGTCGCTTCATGTGACTCCACGGAGTACCGGGCGCCGTCCAGGCACCTCGATTAGT
TCTCGAGCTTTTGGAGTACGTCGTCTTTAGGTTGGGGGGAGGGGTTTTATGCGATGGAGTTTCCCCACAC
TGAGTGGGTGGAGACTGAAGTTAGGCCAGCTTGGCACTTGATGTAATTCTCCTTGGAATTTGCCCTTTTT
GAGTTTGGATCTTGGTTCATTCTCAAGCCTCAGACAGTGGTTCAAAGTTTTTTTCTTCCATTTCAGGTGT
CGTGACGTACGGCCACCATGACCGAGTACAAGCCCACGGTGCGCCTCGCCACCCGCGACGACGTCCCCAG
GGCCGTACGCACCCTCGCCGCCGCGTTCGCCGACTACCCCGCCACGCGCCACACCGTCGATCCGGACCGC
CACATCGAGCGGGTCACCGAGCTGCAAGAACTCTTCCTCACGCGCGTCGGGCTCGACATCGGCAAGGTGT
GGGTCGCGGACGACGGCGCCGCCGTGGCGGTCTGGACCACGCCGGAGAGCGTCGAAGCGGGGGCGGTGTT
CGCCGAGATCGGCCCGCGCATGGCCGAGTTGAGCGGTTCCCGGCTGGCCGCGCAGCAACAGATGGAAGGC
CTCCTGGCGCCGCACCGGCCCAAGGAGCCCGCGTGGTTCCTGGCCACCGTCGGAGTCTCGCCCGACCACC
AGGGCAAGGGTCTGGGCAGCGCCGTCGTGCTCCCCGGAGTGGAGGCGGCCGAGCGCGCCGGGGTGCCCGC
CTTCCTGGAGACCTCCGCGCCCCGCAACCTCCCCTTCTACGAGCGGCTCGGCTTCACCGTCACCGCCGAC
GTCGAGGTGCCCGAAGGACCGCGCACCTGGTGCATGACCCGCAAGCCCGGTGCCTGAACGCGTTAAGTCG
ACAATCAACCTCTGGATTACAAAATTTGTGAAAGATTGACTGGTATTCTTAACTATGTTGCTCCTTTTAC
GCTATGTGGATACGCTGCTTTAATGCCTTTGTATCATGCTATTGCTTCCCGTATGGCTTTCATTTTCTCC
TCCTTGTATAAATCCTGGTTGCTGTCTCTTTATGAGGAGTTGTGGCCCGTTGTCAGGCAACGTGGCGTGG
TGTGCACTGTGTTTGCTGACGCAACCCCCACTGGTTGGGGCATTGCCACCACCTGTCAGCTCCTTTCCGG
GACTTTCGCTTTCCCCCTCCCTATTGCCACGGCGGAACTCATCGCCGCCTGCCTTGCCCGCTGCTGGACA
GGGGCTCGGCTGTTGGGCACTGACAATTCCGTGGTGTTGTCGGGGAAATCATCGTCCTTTCCTTGGCTGC
TCGCCTGTGTTGCCACCTGGATTCTGCGCGGGACGTCCTTCTGCTACGTCCCTTCGGCCCTCAATCCAGC
GGACCTTCCTTCCCGCGGCCTGCTGCCGGCTCTGCGGCCTCTTCCGCGTCTTCGCCTTCGCCCTCAGACG
AGTCGGATCTCCCTTTGGGCCGCCTCCCCGCGTCGACTTTAAGACCAATGACTTACAAGGCAGCTGTAGA
TCTTAGCCACTTTTTAAAAGAAAAGGGGGGACTGGAAGGGCTAATTCACTCCCAACGAAGACAAGATCTG
CTTTTTGCTTGTACTGGGTCTCTCTGGTTAGACCAGATCTGAGCCTGGGAGCTCTCTGGCTAACTAGGGA
ACCCACTGCTTAAGCCTCAATAAAGCTTGCCTTGAGTGCTTCAAGTAGTGTGTGCCCGTCTGTTGTGTGA
CTCTGGTAACTAGAGATCCCTCAGACCCTTTTAGTCAGTGTGGAAAATCTCTAGCAGTACGTATAGTAGT
TCATGTCATCTTATTATTCAGTATTTATAACTTGCAAAGAAATGAATATCAGAGAGTGAGAGGAACTTGT
TTATTGCAGCTTATAATGGTTACAAATAAAGCAATAGCATCACAAATTTCACAAATAAAGCATTTTTTTC
ACTGCATTCTAGTTGTGGTTTGTCCAAACTCATCAATGTATCTTATCATGTCTGGCTCTAGCTATCCCGC
CCCTAACTCCGCCCATCCCGCCCCTAACTCCGCCCAGTTCCGCCCATTCTCCGCCCCATGGCTGACTAAT
TTTTTTTATTTATGCAGAGGCCGAGGCCGCCTCGGCCTCTGAGCTATTCCAGAAGTAGTGAGGAGGCTTT
TTTGGAGGCCTAGGGACGTACCCAATTCGCCCTATAGTGAGTCGTATTACGCGCGCTCACTGGCCGTCGT
TTTACAACGTCGTGACTGGGAAAACCCTGGCGTTACCCAACTTAATCGCCTTGCAGCACATCCCCCTTTC
GCCAGCTGGCGTAATAGCGAAGAGGCCCGCACCGATCGCCCTTCCCAACAGTTGCGCAGCCTGAATGGCG
AATGGG
[124 nt withheld, positions 3367-3490]
C
[91 nt withheld, positions 3492-3582]
A
[49 nt withheld, positions 3584-3632]
CCTTTGACGTTGGAGTCCACGTTCTTT
[37 nt withheld, positions 3660-3696]
ACCCTATCTCGGTCTATTCTTTTGATTTATAAGGGATTTTGCCGATTTCGGCCTATTGGTTAAAAAATGA
GCTGATTTAACAAAAATTTAACGCGAATTTTAACAAAATATTAACGCTTACAATTTAGGTGGCACTTTTC
GGGGAAATGTGCGCGGAACCCCTATTTGTTTATTTTTCTAAATACATTCAAATATGTATCCGCTCATGAG
ACAATAACCCTGATAAATGCTTCAATAATATTGAAAAAGGAAGAGTATGAGTATTCAACATTTCCGTGTC
GCCCTTATTCCCTTTTTTGCGGCATTTTGCCTTCCTGTTTTTGCTCACCCAGAAACGCTGGTGAAAGTAA
AAGATGCTGAAGATCAGTTGGGTGCACGAGTGGGTTACATCGAACTGGATCTCAACAGCGGTAAGATCCT
TGAGAGTTTTCGCCCCGAAGAACGTTTTCCAATGATGAGCACTTTTAAAGTTCTGCTATGTGGCGCGGTA
TTATCCCGTATTGACGCCGGGCAAGAGCAACTCGGTCGCCGCATACACTATTCTCAGAATGACTTGGTTG
AGTACTCACCAGTCACAGAAAAGCATCTTACGGATGGCATGACAGTAAGAGAATTATGCAGTGCTGCCAT
AACCATGAGTGATAACACTGCGGCCAACTTACTTCTGACAACGATCGGAGGACCGAAGGAGCTAACCGCT
TTTTTGCACAACATGGGGGATCATGTAACTCGCCTTGATCGTTGGGAACCGGAGCTGAATGAAGCCATAC
CAAACGACGAGCGTGACACCACGATGCCTGTAGCAATGGCAACAACGTTGCGCAAACTATTAACTGGCGA
ACTACTTACTCTAGCTTCCCGGCAACAATTAATAGACTGGATGGAGGCGGATAAAGTTGCAGGACCACTT
CTGCGCTCGGCCCTTCCGGCTGGCTGGTTTATTGCTGATAAATCTGGAGCCGGTGAGCGTGGGTCTCGCG
GTATCATTGCAGCACTGGGGCCAGATGGTAAGCCCTCCCGTATCGTAGTTATCTACACGACGGGGAGTCA
GGCAACTATGGATGAACGAAATAGACAGATCGCTGAGATAGGTGCCTCACTGATTAAGCATTGGTAACTG
TCAGACCAAGTTTACTCATATATACTTTAGATTGATTTAAAACTTCATTTTTAATTTAAAAGGATCTAGG
TGAAGATCCTTTTTGATAATCTCATGACCAAAATCCCTTAACGTGAGTTTTCGTTCCACTGAGCGTCAGA
CCCCGTAGAAAAGATCAAAGGATCTTCTTGAGATCCTTTTTTTCTGCGCGTAATCTGCTGCTTGCAAACA
AAAAAACCACCGCTACCAGCGGTGGTTTGTTTGCCGGATCAAGAGCTACCAACTCTTTTTCCGAAGGTAA
CTGGCTTCAGCAGAGCGCAGATACCAAATACTGTTCTTCTAGTGTAGCCGTAGTTAGGCCACCACTTCAA
GAACTCTGTAGCACCGCCTACATACCTCGCTCTGCTAATCCTGTTACCAGTGGCTGCTGCCAGTGGCGAT
AAGTCGTGTCTTACCGGGTTGGACTCAAGACGATAGTTACCGGATAAGGCGCAGCGGTCGGGCTGAACGG
GGGGTTCGTGCACACAGCCCAGCTTGGAGCGAACGACCTACACCGAACTGAGATACCTACAGCGTGAGCT
ATGAGAAAGCGCCACGCTTCCCGAAGGGAGAAAGGCGGACAGGTATCCGGTAAGCGGCAGGGTCGGAACA
GGAGAGCGCACGAGGGAGCTTCCAGGGGGAAACGCCTGGTATCTTTATAGTCCTGTCGGGTTTCGCCACC
TCTGACTTGAGCGTCGATTTTTGTGATGCTCGTCAGGGGGGCGGAGCCTATGGAAAAACGCCAGCAACGC
GGCCTTTTTACGGTTCCTGGCCTTTTGCTGGCCTTTTGCTCACATGTTCTTTCCTGCGTTATCCCCTGAT
TCTGTGGATAACCGTATTACCGCCTTTGAGTGAGCTGATACCGCTCGCCGCAGCCGAACGACCGAGCGCA
GCGAGTCAGTGAGCGAGGAAGCGGAAGAGCGCCCAATACGCAAACCGCCTCTCCCCGCGCGTTGGCCGAT
TCATTAATGCAGCTGGCACGACAGGTTTCCCGACTGGAAAGCGGGCAGTGAGCGCAACGCAATTAATGTG
AGTTAGCTCACTCATTAGGCACCCCAGGCTTTACACTTTATGCTTCCGGCTCGTATGTTGTGTGGAATTG
TGAGCGGATAACAATTTCACACAGGAAACAGCTATGACCATGATTACGCCAAGCGCGCAATTAACCCTCA
CTAAAGGGAACAAAAGCTGGAGCTGCAAGCTTAATGTAGTCTTATGCAATACTCTTGTAGTCTTGCAACA
TGGTAACGATGAGTTAGCAACATGCCTTACAAGGAGAGAAAAAGCACCGTGCATGCCGATTGGTGGAAGT
AAGGTGGTACGATCGTGCCTTATTAGGAAGGCAACAGACGGGTCTGACATGGATTGGACGAACCACTGAA
TTGCCGCATTGCAGAGATATTGTATTTAAGTGCCTAGCTCGATACATAAACGGGTCTCTCTGGTTAGACC
AGATCTGAGCCTGGGAGCTCTCTGGCTAACTAGGGAACCCACTGCTTAAGCCTCAATAAAGCTTGCCTTG
AGTGCTTCAAGTAGTGTGTGCCCGTCTGTTGTGTGACTCTGGTAACTAGAGATCCCTCAGACCCTTTTAG
TCAGTGTGGAAAATCTCTAGCAGTGGCGCCCGAACAGGGACTTGAAAGCGAAAGGGAAACCAGAGGAGCT
CTCTCGACGCAGGACTCGGCTTGCTGAAGCGCGCACGGCAAGAGGCGAGGGGCGGCGACTGGTGAGTACG
CCAAAAATTTTGACTAGCGGAGGCTAGAAGGAGAGAGATGGGTGCGAGAGCGTCAGTATTAAGCGGGGGA
GAATTAGATCGCGATGGGAAAAAATTCGGTTAAGGCCAGGGGGAAAGAAAAAATATAAATTAAAACATAT
AGTATGGGCAAGCAGGGAGCTAGAACGATTCGCAGTTAATCCTGGCCTGTTAGAAACATCAGAAGGCTGT
AGACAAATACTGGGACAGCTACAACCATCCCTTCAGACAGGATCAGAAGAACTTAGATCATTATATAATA
CAGTAGCAACCCTCTATTGTGTGCATCAAAGGATAGAGATAAAAGACACCAAGGAAGCTTTAGACAAGAT
AGAGGAAGAGCAAAACAAAAGTAAGACCACCGCACAGCAAGCGGCCGCTGATCTTCAGACCTGGAGGAGG
AGATATGAGGGACAATTGGAGAAGTGAATTATATAAATATAAAGTAGTAAAAATTGAACCATTAGGAGTA
GCACCCACCAAGGCAAAGAGAAGAGTGGTGCAGAGAGAAAAAAGAGCAGTGGGAATAGGAGCTTTGTTCC
TTGGGTTCTTGGGAGCAGCAGGAAGCACTATGGGCGCAGCGTCAATGACGCTGACGGTACAGGCCAGACA
ATTATTGTCTGGTATAGTGCAGCAGCAGAACAATTTGCTGAGGGCTATTGAGGCGCAACAGCATCTGTTG
CAACTCACAGTCTGGGGCATCAAGCAGCTCCAGGCAAGAATCCTGGCTGTGGAAAGATACCTAAAGGATC
AACAGCTCCTGGGGATTTGGGGTTGCTCTGGAAAACTCATTTGCACCACTGCTGTGCCTTGGAATGCTAG
TTGGAGTAATAAATCTCTGGAACAGATTTGGAATCACACGACCTGGATGGAGTGGGACAGAGAAATTAAC
AATTACACAAGCTTAATACACTCCTTAATTGAAGAATCGCAAAACCAGCAAGAAAAGAATGAACAAGAAT
TATTGGAATTAGATAAATGGGCAAGTTTGTGGAATTGGTTTAACATAACAAATTGGCTGTGGTATATAAA
ATTATTCATAATGATAGTAGGAGGCTTGGTAGGTTTAAGAATAGTTTTTGCTGTACTTTCTATAGTGAAT
AGAGTTAGGCAGGGATATTCACCATTATCGTTTCAGACCCACCTCCCAACCCCGAGGGGACCCAGAGAGG
GCCTATTTCCCATGATTCCTTCATATTTGCATATACGATACAAGGCTGTTAGAGAGATAATTAGAATTAA
TTTGACTGTAAACACAAAGATATTAGTACAAAATACGTGACGTAGAAAGTAATAATTTCTTGGGTAGTTT
GCAGTTTTAAAATTATGTTTTAAAATGGACTATCATATGCTTACCGTAACTTGAAAGTATTTCGATTTCT
TGGCTTTATATATCTTGTGGAAAGGACGAAACACCGGGAGAAGGTTGTCACACTTGGTTTTAGAGCTAGA
AATAGCAAGTTAAAATAAGGCTAGTCCGTTATCAACTTGAAAAAGTGGCACCGAGTCGGTGCTTTTTTAA
GCTTGGCGTAACTAGATCTTGAGACAAATGGCAGTATTCATCCACAATTTTAAAAGAAAAGGGGGGATTG
GGGGGTACAGTGCAGGGGAAAGAATAGTAGACATAATAGCAACAGACATACAAACTAAAGAATTACAAAA
ACAAATTACAAAAATTCAAAATTTTCGGGTTTATTACAGGGACAGCAGAGATCCACTTTGGCGCCGGCTC
GAGGGGG
