>Addgene plasmid #76671 | TSSK1B gRNA (BRDN0001148046) | depositor partial sequence | sequence record 144131 | Target Sequence
GGAGAAGGTTGTCACACTTG
