>Addgene plasmid #76671 | TSSK1B gRNA (BRDN0001148046) | addgene partial sequence | sequence record 186277 | hU6-F
ACGTAGAAAGTAATAATTTCTTGGGTAGTTTGCAGTTTTAAAATTATGTTTTAAAATGGACTATCATATG
CTTACCGTAACTTGAAAGTATTTCGATTTCTTGGCTTTATATATCTTGTGGAAAGGACGAAACACCGGGA
GAAGGTTGTCACACTTGGTTTTAGAGCTAGAAATAGCAAGTTAAAATAAGGCTAGTCCGTTATCAACTTG
AAAAAGTGGCACCGAGTCGGTGCTTTTTTAAGCTTGGCGTAACTAGATCTTGAGACAAATGGCAGTATTC
ATCCACAATTTTAAAAGAAAAGGGGGGATTGGGGGGTACAGTGCAGGGGAAAGAATAGTAGACATAATAG
CAACAGACATACAAACTAAAGAATTACAAAAACAAATTACAAAAATTCNAAATTTTCGGGTTTATTACAG
GGACAGCAGAGATCCNCTTTGGCGCCGGCTCGAGGGGGCCCGGGTGCAAAGATGGATAAAGTTTTAAACA
GAGAGGAATCTTTGCAGCTAATGGACCTTCTAGGTCTTGAAAGGAGTGGGAATTGGCTCCGGTGCCCNTC
AGNGGGCAGA
